>Addgene plasmid #32312 | pENTR R4-eGFP-R3 | depositor full sequence | sequence record 36632 | pENTR R4-eGFP-R3 sequence 3388 bps
CTTTCCTGCGTTATCCCCTGATTCTGTGGATAACCGTATTACCGCCTTTGAGTGAGCTGATACCGCTCGC
CGCAGCCGAACGACCGAGCGCAGCGAGTCAGTGAGCGAGGAAGCGGAAGAGCGCCCAATACGCAAACCGC
CTCTCCCCGCGCGTTGGCCGATTCATTAATGCAGCTGGCACGACAGGTTTCCCGACTGGAAAGCGGGCAG
TGAGCGCAACGCAATTAATACGCGTACCGCTAGCCAGGAAGAGTTTGTAGAAACGCAAAAAGGCCATCCG
TCAGGATGGCCTTCTGCTTAGTTTGATGCCTGGCAGTTTATGGCGGGCGTCCTGCCCGCCACCCTCCGGG
CCGTTGCTTCACAACGTTCAAATCCGCTCCCGGCGGATTTGTCCTACTCAGGAGAGCGTTCACCGACAAA
CAACAGATAAAACGAAAGGCCCAGTCTTCCGACTGAGCCTTTCGTTTTATTTGATGCCTGGCAGTTCCCT
ACTCTCGCGTTAACGCTAGCATGGATGTTTTCCCAGTCACGACGTTGTAAAACGACGGCCAGTCTTAAGC
TCGGGCCCCTACAGGTCACTAATACCATCTAAGTAGTTGATTCATAGTGACTGGATATGTTGTGTTTTAC
AGTATTATGTAGTCTGTTTTTTATGCAAAATCTAATTTAATATATTGATATTTATATCATTTTACGTTTC
TCGTTCAACTTTTCTATACAAAGTTGGCCAACATGGTGAGCAAGGGCGAGGAGCTGTTCACCGGGGTGGT
GCCCATCCTGGTCGAGCTGGACGGCGACGTAAACGGCCACAAGTTCAGCGTGTCCGGCGAGGGCGAGGGC
GATGCCACCTACGGCAAGCTGACCCTGAAGTTCATCTGCACCACCGGCAAGCTGCCCGTGCCCTGGCCCA
CCCTCGTGACCACCCTGACCTACGGCGTGCAGTGCTTCAGCCGCTACCCCGACCACATGAAGCAGCACGA
CTTCTTCAAGTCCGCCATGCCCGAAGGCTACGTCCAGGAGCGCACCATCTTCTTCAAGGACGACGGCAAC
TACAAGACCCGCGCCGAGGTGAAGTTCGAGGGCGACACCCTGGTGAACCGCATCGAGCTGAAGGGCATCG
ACTTCAAGGAGGACGGCAACATCCTGGGGCACAAGCTGGAGTACAACTACAACAGCCACAACGTCTATAT
CATGGCCGACAAGCAGAAGAACGGCATCAAGGTGAACTTCAAGATCCGCCACAACATCGAGGACGGCAGC
GTGCAGCTCGCCGACCACTACCAGCAGAACACCCCCATCGGCGACGGCCCCGTGCTGCTGCCCGACAACC
ACTACCTGAGCACCCAGTCCGCCCTGAGCAAAGACCCCAACGAGAAGCGCGATCACATGGTCCTGCTGGA
GTTCGTGACCGCCGCCGGGATCACTCTCGGCATGGACGAGCTGTACAAGACAACTTTGTATAATAAAGTT
GAACGAGAAACGTAAAATGATATAAATATCAATATATTAAATTAGATTTTGCATAAAAAACAGACTACAT
AATACTGTAAAACACAACATATCCAGTCACTATGAATCAACTACTTAGATGGTATTAGTGACCTGTACTG
CAGGGCGGCCGCGATATCCCCTATAGTGAGTCGTATTACATGGTCATAGCTGTTTCCTGGCAGCTCTGGC
CCGTGTCTCAAAATCTCTGATGTTACATTGCACAAGATAAAAATATATCATCATGAACAATAAAACTGTC
TGCTTACATAAACAGTAATACAAGGGGTGTTATGAGCCATATTCAACGGGAAACGTCGAGGCCGCGATTA
AATTCCAACATGGATGCTGATTTATATGGGTATAAATGGGCTCGCGATAATGTCGGGCAATCAGGTGCGA
CAATCTATCGCTTGTATGGGAAGCCCGATGCGCCAGAGTTGTTTCTGAAACATGGCAAAGGTAGCGTTGC
CAATGATGTTACAGATGAGATGGTCAGACTAAACTGGCTGACGGAATTTATGCCTCTTCCGACCATCAAG
CATTTTATCCGTACTCCTGATGATGCATGGTTACTCACCACTGCGATCCCCGGAAAAACAGCATTCCAGG
TATTAGAAGAATATCCTGATTCAGGTGAAAATATTGTTGATGCGCTGGCAGTGTTCCTGCGCCGGTTGCA
TTCGATTCCTGTTTGTAATTGTCCTTTTAACAGCGATCGCGTATTTCGTCTCGCTCAGGCGCAATCACGA
ATGAATAACGGTTTGGTTGATGCGAGTGATTTTGATGACGAGCGTAATGGCTGGCCTGTTGAACAAGTCT
GGAAAGAAATGCATAAACTTTTGCCATTCTCACCGGATTCAGTCGTCACTCATGGTGATTTCTCACTTGA
TAACCTTATTTTTGACGAGGGGAAATTAATAGGTTGTATTGATGTTGGACGAGTCGGAATCGCAGACCGA
TACCAGGATCTTGCCATCCTATGGAACTGCCTCGGTGAGTTTTCTCCTTCATTACAGAAACGGCTTTTTC
AAAAATATGGTATTGATAATCCTGATATGAATAAATTGCAGTTTCATTTGATGCTCGATGAGTTTTTCTA
ATCAGAATTGGTTAATTGGTTGTAACACTGGCAGAGCATTACGCTGACTTGACGGGACGGCGCAAGCTCA
TGACCAAAATCCCTTAACGTGAGTTACGCGTCGTTCCACTGAGCGTCAGACCCCGTAGAAAAGATCAAAG
GATCTTCTTGAGATCCTTTTTTTCTGCGCGTAATCTGCTGCTTGCAAACAAAAAAACCACCGCTACCAGC
GGTGGTTTGTTTGCCGGATCAAGAGCTACCAACTCTTTTTCCGAAGGTAACTGGCTTCAGCAGAGCGCAG
ATACCAAATACTGTTCTTCTAGTGTAGCCGTAGTTAGGCCACCACTTCAAGAACTCTGTAGCACCGCCTA
CATACCTCGCTCTGCTAATCCTGTTACCAGTGGCTGCTGCCAGTGGCGATAAGTCGTGTCTTACCGGGTT
GGACTCAAGACGATAGTTACCGGATAAGGCGCAGCGGTCGGGCTGAACGGGGGGTTCGTGCACACAGCCC
AGCTTGGAGCGAACGACCTACACCGAACTGAGATACCTACAGCGTGAGCTATGAGAAAGCGCCACGCTTC
CCGAAGGGAGAAAGGCGGACAGGTATCCGGTAAGCGGCAGGGTCGGAACAGGAGAGCGCACGAGGGAGCT
TCCAGGGGGAAACGCCTGGTATCTTTATAGTCCTGTCGGGTTTCGCCACCTCTGACTTGAGCGTCGATTT
TTGTGATGCTCGTCAGGGGGGCGGAGCCTATGGAAAAACGCCAGCAACGCGGCCTTTTTACGGTTCCTGG
CCTTTTGCTGGCCTTTTGCTCACATGTT
Features (pLannotate 1.2.2; 10 found; start..end, strand, type, name):
    121..213     +  CDS            lacI (fragment): lac repressor; lacI; The lac repressor binds to the lac operator to inhibit transcription in E. coli. This inhibition can be relieved by adding lactose or isopropyl-β-D-thiogalactopyranoside (IPTG).
    268..295     -  terminator     rrnB T2 terminator: transcription terminator T2 from the E. coli rrnB gene
    427..470     +  terminator     rrnB T1 terminator: Escherichia coli rrnB; transcription terminator T1 from the E. coli rrnB gene
    517..553     -  CDS            lacZα (fragment): LacZα fragment of β-galactosidase; lacZ fragment
    603..727     -  protein_bind   attR4: mutant version of attR; recombination site for the Gateway® LR reaction LR Clonase™
    733..1449    +  CDS            EGFP: EGFP is a basic (constitutively fluorescent) green fluorescent protein published in 1996, derived from Aequorea victoria. It is reported to be a rapidly-maturing weak dimer with moderate acid sensitivity.
   1451..1574    +  protein_bind   attR3: mutant version of attR; recombination site for the Gateway® LR reaction LR Clonase™
   1630..1648    -  promoter       T7 promoter: promoter for bacteriophage T7 RNA polymerase
   1782..2591    +  CDS            KanR: aminoglycoside phosphotransferase; aph(3')-Ia; confers resistance to kanamycin in bacteria or G418 (Geneticin®) in eukaryotes
   2738..3326    +  rep_origin     ori: high-copy-number ColE1/pMB1/pBR322/pUC origin of replication
