[The description below was written by a language model from this plasmid's Addgene catalogue record and pLannotate feature annotations shown in this document.]
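Description:
pENTR R4-eGFP-R3 is a Gateway MultiSite entry clone built by recombining an eGFP coding sequence into the Invitrogen donor vector pDONR 221 P4r-P3r. It is a small (about 3.4 kb) bacterial plasmid that replicates from a high-copy ColE1/pUC-type origin and is selected with kanamycin through an aminoglycoside phosphotransferase (KanR) gene. Upstream of the cloning region sit the rrnB T1 and T2 transcription terminators, which in pDONR-derived backbones insulate the insert from read-through transcription originating in the vector. The short lacI and lacZα fragments picked up by the automated annotation appear to be backbone remnants, probably reflecting the M13 priming region used for sequencing rather than functional genes. A T7 promoter lies downstream of the insert on the opposite strand.

The payload is the roughly 720 bp EGFP open reading frame, a constitutively fluorescent green protein derived from Aequorea victoria GFP, flanked by attR4 on one side and attR3 on the other. No eukaryotic promoter, terminator or polyadenylation signal is annotated around the reporter, so the plasmid is not an expression construct in its own right. It serves instead as a modular component. In a MultiSite LR Clonase reaction, the attR4 and attR3 sites recombine with compatible att sites on neighbouring entry clones, and the assembly is placed in a destination vector, so that eGFP occupies a defined internal position and orientation in a multi-fragment assembly. The plasmid belongs to a published toolkit of MultiSite Gateway components. The record does not state which partner elements or host organism it was designed for.
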