Addgene plasmid #32312: pENTR R4-eGFP-R3
Depositing lab: Steve Stowers. Depositing organization: Montana State University. Publication: A Gateway MultiSite Recombination Cloning Toolkit. Petersen LK, Stowers RS. PLoS One. 2011;6(9):e24531. Epub 2011 Sep 9. 10.1371/journal.pone.0024531 PubMed 21931740.
Backbone
  Vector backbone: pDONR 221 P4r-P3r
  Backbone manufacturer: Invitrogen
  Backbone size w/o insert (bp): 2667
  Vector type: Gateway MultiSite entry clone
Growth in bacteria
  Bacterial resistance: Kanamycin, 50 μg/mL
  Growth temperature: 37°C
  Growth strain: DH10B
  Copy number: High Copy
Gene/Insert
  Gene/Insert name: eGFP
  Insert size (bp): 721
  Cloning method: Gateway Cloning
  Sequencing primers: 5′ M13F; 3′ M13R
Terms and licenses: Academic/Nonprofit Terms; Industry Terms: Not Available to Industry
Depositor comments: Please see http://www.everyvector.com/sequences/show_public/12867 for additional plasmid map.
How to cite: pENTR R4-eGFP-R3 was a gift from Steve Stowers (Addgene plasmid # 32312 ; http://n2t.net/addgene:32312 ; RRID:Addgene_32312)
