>Addgene plasmid #32312 | pENTR R4-eGFP-R3 | addgene partial sequence | sequence record 37576 | M13-F20 5'-TGTAAAACGACGGCCAGT-3'
TACCATCTAAGTAGTTGATTCATAGTGACTGGATATGTTGTGTTTTACAGTATTATGTAGTCTGTTTTTT
ATGCAAAATCTAATTTAATATATTGATATTTATATCATTTTACGTTTCTCGTTCAACTTTTCTATACAAA
GTTGGCCAACATGGTGAGCAAGGGCGAGGAGCTGTTCACCGGGGTGGTGCCCATCCTGGTCGAGCTGGAC
GGCGACGTAAACGGCCACAAGTTCAGCGTGTCCGGCGAGGGCGAGGGCGATGCCACCTACGGCAAGCTGA
CCCTGAAGTTCATCTGCACCACCGGCAAGCTGCCCGTGCCCTGGCCCACCCTCGTGACCACCCTGACCTA
CGGCGTGCAGTGCTTCAGCCGCTACCCCGACCACATGAAGCAGCACGACTTCTTCAAGTCCGCCATGCCC
GAAGGCTACGTCCAGGAGCGCACCATCTTCTTCAAGGACGACGGCAACTACAAGACCCGCGCCGAGGTGA
AGTTCGAGGGCGACACCCTGGTGAACCGCATCGAGCTGAAGGGCATCGACTTCAAGGAGGACGGCAACAT
CCTGGGGCACAAGCTGGAGTACAACTACAACAGCCACAACGTCTATATCATGGCCGACAAGCAGAAGAAC
GGCATCAAGGTGAACTTCAAGATCCGCCACAACATCGAGGACGGCAGCGTGCAGCTCGCCGACCACTACC
AGCAGAACACCCCCATCGGCGACGGCCCCGTGCTGCTGCCCGACAACCACTACCTGAGCACCCAGTCCGC
CCTGAGCAAAGACCCCAACGAGAAGCGCGATCACATGGTCCTGCTGGAGTTCGTGACCGCCGCCGGGATC
ACTCTCGGCATGGACGAGCTGTACAAGACAACTTTGTATAATAAAGTTGAACGAGAAACGTAAAATGATA
TAAATATCAATATATTAAAT
